>Addgene plasmid #77994 | ALDH18A1 gRNA (BRDN0001149056) | addgene full sequence | sequence record 188798 | Addgene Assembled Sequence
CCCGGGTGCAAAGATGGATAAAGTTTTAAACAGAGAGGAATCTTTGCAGCTAATGGACCTTCTAGGTCTT
GAAAGGAGTGGGAATTGGCTCCGGTGCCCGTCAGTGGGCAGAGCGCACATCGCCCACAGTCCCCGAGAAG
TTGGGGGGAGGGGTCGGCAATTGATCCGGTGCCTAGAGAAGGTGGCGCGGGGTAAACTGGGAAAGTGATG
TCGTGTACTGGCTCCGCCTTTTTCCCGAGGGTGGGGGAGAACCGTATATAAGTGCAGTAGTCGCCGTGAA
CGTTCTTTTTCGCAACGGGTTTGCCGCCAGAACACAGGTAAGTGCCGTGTGTGGTTCCCGCGGGCCTGGC
CTCTTTACGGGTTATGGCCCTTGCGTGCCTTGAATTACTTCCACCTGGCTGCAGTACGTGATTCTTGATC
CCGAGCTTCGGGTTGGAAGTGGGTGGGAGAGTTCGAGGCCTTGCGCTTAAGGAGCCCCTTCGCCTCGTGC
TTGAGTTGAGGCCTGGCCTGGGCGCTGGGGCCGCCGCGTGCGAATCTGGTGGCACCTTCGCGCCTGTCTC
GCTGCTTTCGATAAGTCTCTAGCCATTTAAAATTTTTGATGACCTGCTGCGACGCTTTTTTTCTGGCAAG
ATAGTCTTGTAAATGCGGGCCAAGATCTGCACACTGGTATTTCGGTTTTTGGGGCCGCGGGCGGCGACGG
GGCCCGTGCGTCCCAGCGCACATGTTCGGCGAGGCGGGGCCTGCGAGCGCGGCCACCGAGAATCGGACGG
GGGTAGTCTCAAGCTGGCCGGCCTGCTCTGGTGCCTGGCCTCGCGCCGCCGTGTATCGCCCCGCCCTGGG
CGGCAAGGCTGGCCCGGTCGGCACCAGTTGCGTGAGCGGAAAGATGGCCGCTTCCCGGCCCTGCTGCAGG
GAGCTCAAAATGGAGGACGCGGCGCTCGGGAGAGCGGGCGGGTGAGTCACCCACACAAAGGAAAAGGGCC
TTTCCGTCCTCAGCCGTCGCTTCATGTGACTCCACGGAGTACCGGGCGCCGTCCAGGCACCTCGATTAGT
TCTCGAGCTTTTGGAGTACGTCGTCTTTAGGTTGGGGGGAGGGGTTTTATGCGATGGAGTTTCCCCACAC
TGAGTGGGTGGAGACTGAAGTTAGGCCAGCTTGGCACTTGATGTAATTCTCCTTGGAATTTGCCCTTTTT
GAGTTTGGATCTTGGTTCATTCTCAAGCCTCAGACAGTGGTTCAAAGTTTTTTTCTTCCATTTCAGGTGT
CGTGACGTACGGCCACCATGACCGAGTACAAGCCCACGGTGCGCCTCGCCACCCGCGACGACGTCCCCAG
GGCCGTACGCACCCTCGCCGCCGCGTTCGCCGACTACCCCGCCACGCGCCACACCGTCGATCCGGACCGC
CACATCGAGCGGGTCACCGAGCTGCAAGAACTCTTCCTCACGCGCGTCGGGCTCGACATCGGCAAGGTGT
GGGTCGCGGACGACGGCGCCGCCGTGGCGGTCTGGACCACGCCGGAGAGCGTCGAAGCGGGGGCGGTGTT
CGCCGAGATCGGCCCGCGCATGGCCGAGTTGAGCGGTTCCCGGCTGGCCGCGCAGCAACAGATGGAAGGC
CTCCTGGCGCCGCACCGGCCCAAGGAGCCCGCGTGGTTCCTGGCCACCGTCGGAGTCTCGCCCGACCACC
AGGGCAAGGGTCTGGGCAGCGCCGTCGTGCTCCCCGGAGTGGAGGCGGCCGAGCGCGCCGGGGTGCCCGC
CTTCCTGGAGACCTCCGCGCCCCGCAACCTCCCCTTCTACGAGCGGCTCGGCTTCACCGTCACCGCCGAC
GTCGAGGTGCCCGAAGGACCGCGCACCTGGTGCATGACCCGCAAGCCCGGTGCCTGAACGCGTTAAGTCG
ACAATCAACCTCTGGATTACAAAATTTGTGAAAGATTGACTGGTATTCTTAACTATGTTGCTCCTTTTAC
GCTATGTGGATACGCTGCTTTAATGCCTTTGTATCATGCTATTGCTTCCCGTATGGCTTTCATTTTCTCC
TCCTTGTATAAATCCTGGTTGCTGTCTCTTTATGAGGAGTTGTGGCCCGTTGTCAGGCAACGTGGCGTGG
TGTGCACTGTGTTTGCTGACGCAACCCCCACTGGTTGGGGCATTGCCACCACCTGTCAGCTCCTTTCCGG
GACTTTCGCTTTCCCCCTCCCTATTGCCACGGCGGAACTCATCGCCGCCTGCCTTGCCCGCTGCTGGACA
GGGGCTCGGCTGTTGGGCACTGACAATTCCGTGGTGTTGTCGGGGAAATCATCGTCCTTTCCTTGGCTGC
TCGCCTGTGTTGCCACCTGGATTCTGCGCGGGACGTCCTTCTGCTACGTCCCTTCGGCCCTCAATCCAGC
GGACCTTCCTTCCCGCGGCCTGCTGCCGGCTCTGCGGCCTCTTCCGCGTCTTCGCCTTCGCCCTCAGACG
AGTCGGATCTCCCTTTGGGCCGCCTCCCCGCGTCGACTTTAAGACCAATGACTTACAAGGCAGCTGTAGA
TCTTAGCCACTTTTTAAAAGAAAAGGGGGGACTGGAAGGGCTAATTCACTCCCAACGAAGACAAGATCTG
CTTTTTGCTTGTACTGGGTCTCTCTGGTTAGACCAGATCTGAGCCTGGGAGCTCTCTGGCTAACTAGGGA
ACCCACTGCTTAAGCCTCAATAAAGCTTGCCTTGAGTGCTTCAAGTAGTGTGTGCCCGTCTGTTGTGTGA
CTCTGGTAACTAGAGATCCCTCAGACCCTTTTAGTCAGTGTGGAAAATCTCTAGCAGTACGTATAGTAGT
TCATGTCATCTTATTATTCAGTATTTATAACTTGCAAAGAAATGAATATCAGAGAGTGAGAGGAACTTGT
TTATTGCAGCTTATAATGGTTACAAATAAAGCAATAGCATCACAAATTTCACAAATAAAGCATTTTTTTC
ACTGCATTCTAGTTGTGGTTTGTCCAAACTCATCAATGTATCTTATCATGTCTGGCTCTAGCTATCCCGC
CCCTAACTCCGCCCATCCCGCCCCTAACTCCGCCCAGTTCCGCCCATTCTCCGCCCCATGGCTGACTAAT
TTTTTTTATTTATGCAGAGGCCGAGGCCGCCTCGGCCTCTGAGCTATTCCAGAAGTAGTGAGGAGGCTTT
TTTGGAGGCCTAGGGACGTACCCAATTCGCCCTATAGTGAGTCGTATTACGCGCGCTCACTGGCCGTCGT
TTTACAACGTCGTGACTGGGAAAACCCTGGCGTTACCCAACTTAATCGCCTTGCAGCACATCCCCCTTTC
GCCAGCTGGCGTAATAGCGAAGAGGCCCGCACCGATCGCCCTTCCCAACAGTTGCGCAGCCTGAATGGCG
AATGGG
[124 nt withheld, positions 3367-3490]
C
[91 nt withheld, positions 3492-3582]
A
[49 nt withheld, positions 3584-3632]
CCTTTGACGTTGGAGTCCACGTTCTTT
[37 nt withheld, positions 3660-3696]
ACCCTATCTCGGTCTATTCTTTTGATTTATAAGGGATTTTGCCGATTTCGGCCTATTGGTTAAAAAATGA
GCTGATTTAACAAAAATTTAACGCGAATTTTAACAAAATATTAACGCTTACAATTTAGGTGGCACTTTTC
GGGGAAATGTGCGCGGAACCCCTATTTGTTTATTTTTCTAAATACATTCAAATATGTATCCGCTCATGAG
ACAATAACCCTGATAAATGCTTCAATAATATTGAAAAAGGAAGAGTATGAGTATTCAACATTTCCGTGTC
GCCCTTATTCCCTTTTTTGCGGCATTTTGCCTTCCTGTTTTTGCTCACCCAGAAACGCTGGTGAAAGTAA
AAGATGCTGAAGATCAGTTGGGTGCACGAGTGGGTTACATCGAACTGGATCTCAACAGCGGTAAGATCCT
TGAGAGTTTTCGCCCCGAAGAACGTTTTCCAATGATGAGCACTTTTAAAGTTCTGCTATGTGGCGCGGTA
TTATCCCGTATTGACGCCGGGCAAGAGCAACTCGGTCGCCGCATACACTATTCTCAGAATGACTTGGTTG
AGTACTCACCAGTCACAGAAAAGCATCTTACGGATGGCATGACAGTAAGAGAATTATGCAGTGCTGCCAT
AACCATGAGTGATAACACTGCGGCCAACTTACTTCTGACAACGATCGGAGGACCGAAGGAGCTAACCGCT
TTTTTGCACAACATGGGGGATCATGTAACTCGCCTTGATCGTTGGGAACCGGAGCTGAATGAAGCCATAC
CAAACGACGAGCGTGACACCACGATGCCTGTAGCAATGGCAACAACGTTGCGCAAACTATTAACTGGCGA
ACTACTTACTCTAGCTTCCCGGCAACAATTAATAGACTGGATGGAGGCGGATAAAGTTGCAGGACCACTT
CTGCGCTCGGCCCTTCCGGCTGGCTGGTTTATTGCTGATAAATCTGGAGCCGGTGAGCGTGGGTCTCGCG
GTATCATTGCAGCACTGGGGCCAGATGGTAAGCCCTCCCGTATCGTAGTTATCTACACGACGGGGAGTCA
GGCAACTATGGATGAACGAAATAGACAGATCGCTGAGATAGGTGCCTCACTGATTAAGCATTGGTAACTG
TCAGACCAAGTTTACTCATATATACTTTAGATTGATTTAAAACTTCATTTTTAATTTAAAAGGATCTAGG
TGAAGATCCTTTTTGATAATCTCATGACCAAAATCCCTTAACGTGAGTTTTCGTTCCACTGAGCGTCAGA
CCCCGTAGAAAAGATCAAAGGATCTTCTTGAGATCCTTTTTTTCTGCGCGTAATCTGCTGCTTGCAAACA
AAAAAACCACCGCTACCAGCGGTGGTTTGTTTGCCGGATCAAGAGCTACCAACTCTTTTTCCGAAGGTAA
CTGGCTTCAGCAGAGCGCAGATACCAAATACTGTTCTTCTAGTGTAGCCGTAGTTAGGCCACCACTTCAA
GAACTCTGTAGCACCGCCTACATACCTCGCTCTGCTAATCCTGTTACCAGTGGCTGCTGCCAGTGGCGAT
AAGTCGTGTCTTACCGGGTTGGACTCAAGACGATAGTTACCGGATAAGGCGCAGCGGTCGGGCTGAACGG
GGGGTTCGTGCACACAGCCCAGCTTGGAGCGAACGACCTACACCGAACTGAGATACCTACAGCGTGAGCT
ATGAGAAAGCGCCACGCTTCCCGAAGGGAGAAAGGCGGACAGGTATCCGGTAAGCGGCAGGGTCGGAACA
GGAGAGCGCACGAGGGAGCTTCCAGGGGGAAACGCCTGGTATCTTTATAGTCCTGTCGGGTTTCGCCACC
TCTGACTTGAGCGTCGATTTTTGTGATGCTCGTCAGGGGGGCGGAGCCTATGGAAAAACGCCAGCAACGC
GGCCTTTTTACGGTTCCTGGCCTTTTGCTGGCCTTTTGCTCACATGTTCTTTCCTGCGTTATCCCCTGAT
TCTGTGGATAACCGTATTACCGCCTTTGAGTGAGCTGATACCGCTCGCCGCAGCCGAACGACCGAGCGCA
GCGAGTCAGTGAGCGAGGAAGCGGAAGAGCGCCCAATACGCAAACCGCCTCTCCCCGCGCGTTGGCCGAT
TCATTAATGCAGCTGGCACGACAGGTTTCCCGACTGGAAAGCGGGCAGTGAGCGCAACGCAATTAATGTG
AGTTAGCTCACTCATTAGGCACCCCAGGCTTTACACTTTATGCTTCCGGCTCGTATGTTGTGTGGAATTG
TGAGCGGATAACAATTTCACACAGGAAACAGCTATGACCATGATTACGCCAAGCGCGCAATTAACCCTCA
CTAAAGGGAACAAAAGCTGGAGCTGCAAGCTTAATGTAGTCTTATGCAATACTCTTGTAGTCTTGCAACA
TGGTAACGATGAGTTAGCAACATGCCTTACAAGGAGAGAAAAAGCACCGTGCATGCCGATTGGTGGAAGT
AAGGTGGTACGATCGTGCCTTATTAGGAAGGCAACAGACGGGTCTGACATGGATTGGACGAACCACTGAA
TTGCCGCATTGCAGAGATATTGTATTTAAGTGCCTAGCTCGATACATAAACGGGTCTCTCTGGTTAGACC
AGATCTGAGCCTGGGAGCTCTCTGGCTAACTAGGGAACCCACTGCTTAAGCCTCAATAAAGCTTGCCTTG
AGTGCTTCAAGTAGTGTGTGCCCGTCTGTTGTGTGACTCTGGTAACTAGAGATCCCTCAGACCCTTTTAG
TCAGTGTGGAAAATCTCTAGCAGTGGCGCCCGAACAGGGACTTGAAAGCGAAAGGGAAACCAGAGGAGCT
CTCTCGACGCAGGACTCGGCTTGCTGAAGCGCGCACGGCAAGAGGCGAGGGGCGGCGACTGGTGAGTACG
CCAAAAATTTTGACTAGCGGAGGCTAGAAGGAGAGAGATGGGTGCGAGAGCGTCAGTATTAAGCGGGGGA
GAATTAGATCGCGATGGGAAAAAATTCGGTTAAGGCCAGGGGGAAAGAAAAAATATAAATTAAAACATAT
AGTATGGGCAAGCAGGGAGCTAGAACGATTCGCAGTTAATCCTGGCCTGTTAGAAACATCAGAAGGCTGT
AGACAAATACTGGGACAGCTACAACCATCCCTTCAGACAGGATCAGAAGAACTTAGATCATTATATAATA
CAGTAGCAACCCTCTATTGTGTGCATCAAAGGATAGAGATAAAAGACACCAAGGAAGCTTTAGACAAGAT
AGAGGAAGAGCAAAACAAAAGTAAGACCACCGCACAGCAAGCGGCCGCTGATCTTCAGACCTGGAGGAGG
AGATATGAGGGACAATTGGAGAAGTGAATTATATAAATATAAAGTAGTAAAAATTGAACCATTAGGAGTA
GCACCCACCAAGGCAAAGAGAAGAGTGGTGCAGAGAGAAAAAAGAGCAGTGGGAATAGGAGCTTTGTTCC
TTGGGTTCTTGGGAGCAGCAGGAAGCACTATGGGCGCAGCGTCAATGACGCTGACGGTACAGGCCAGACA
ATTATTGTCTGGTATAGTGCAGCAGCAGAACAATTTGCTGAGGGCTATTGAGGCGCAACAGCATCTGTTG
CAACTCACAGTCTGGGGCATCAAGCAGCTCCAGGCAAGAATCCTGGCTGTGGAAAGATACCTAAAGGATC
AACAGCTCCTGGGGATTTGGGGTTGCTCTGGAAAACTCATTTGCACCACTGCTGTGCCTTGGAATGCTAG
TTGGAGTAATAAATCTCTGGAACAGATTTGGAATCACACGACCTGGATGGAGTGGGACAGAGAAATTAAC
AATTACACAAGCTTAATACACTCCTTAATTGAAGAATCGCAAAACCAGCAAGAAAAGAATGAACAAGAAT
TATTGGAATTAGATAAATGGGCAAGTTTGTGGAATTGGTTTAACATAACAAATTGGCTGTGGTATATAAA
ATTATTCATAATGATAGTAGGAGGCTTGGTAGGTTTAAGAATAGTTTTTGCTGTACTTTCTATAGTGAAT
AGAGTTAGGCAGGGATATTCACCATTATCGTTTCAGACCCACCTCCCAACCCCGAGGGGACCCAGAGAGG
GCCTATTTCCCATGATTCCTTCATATTTGCATATACGATACAAGGCTGTTAGAGAGATAATTAGAATTAA
TTTGACTGTAAACACAAAGATATTAGTACAAAATACGTGACGTAGAAAGTAATAATTTCTTGGGTAGTTT
GCAGTTTTAAAATTATGTTTTAAAATGGACTATCATATGCTTACCGTAACTTGAAAGTATTTCGATTTCT
TGGCTTTATATATCTTGTGGAAAGGACGAAACACCGTGCCAATGGAACCCACCCAAGTTTTAGAGCTAGA
AATAGCAAGTTAAAATAAGGCTAGTCCGTTATCAACTTGAAAAAGTGGCACCGAGTCGGTGCTTTTTTAA
GCTTGGCGTAACTAGATCTTGAGACAAATGGCAGTATTCATCCACAATTTTAAAAGAAAAGGGGGGATTG
GGGGGTACAGTGCAGGGGAAAGAATAGTAGACATAATAGCAACAGACATACAAACTAAAGAATTACAAAA
ACAAATTACAAAAATTCAAAATTTTCGGGTTTATTACAGGGACAGCAGAGATCCACTTTGGCGCCGGCTC
GAGGGGG
Features (pLannotate 1.2.2; 29 found; start..end, strand, type, name):
     14..80      +  CDS            small t antigen (fragment): SV40 (simian virus 40) small t antigen
    106..317     +  promoter       EF-1α core promoter: core promoter for human elongation factor EF-1α
    318..1256    +  intron         EF-1α intron A: intron upstream of the start codon of human EF-1α
   1278..1877    +  CDS            PuroR (fragment): puromycin N-acetyltransferase; pac from Streptomyces; confers resistance to puromycin
   1893..2481    +  misc_feature   WPRE: woodchuck hepatitis virus posttranscriptional regulatory element
   2532..2551    +  misc_feature   cPPT/CTS (fragment): central polypurine tract and central termination sequence of HIV-1
   2553..2786    +  LTR            3' LTR (ΔU3): self-inactivating 3' long terminal repeat (LTR) from HIV-1
   2864..2985    +  polyA_signal   SV40 poly(A) signal: SV40 polyadenylation signal
   3025..3160    +  rep_origin     SV40 ori: SV40 origin of replication
   3181..3199    -  promoter       T7 promoter: promoter for bacteriophage T7 RNA polymerase
   3207..3362    +  CDS            lacZα (fragment): LacZα fragment of β-galactosidase; lacZ fragment
   3367..3795    +  rep_origin     f1 ori (sequence partly withheld): f1 bacteriophage origin of replication; arrow indicates direction of (+) strand synthesis
   3848..3952    +  promoter       AmpR promoter: bla
   3953..4813    +  CDS            AmpR: β-lactamase; bla; confers resistance to ampicillin, carbenicillin, and related antibiotics
   4984..5572    +  rep_origin     ori: high-copy-number ColE1/pMB1/pBR322/pUC origin of replication
   5755..5847    +  CDS            lacI (fragment): lac repressor; lacI; The lac repressor binds to the lac operator to inhibit transcription in E. coli. This inhibition can be relieved by adding lactose or isopropyl-β-D-thiogalactopyranoside (IPTG).
   5860..5881    +  protein_bind   CAP binding site: CAP binding activates transcription in the presence of cAMP. E. coli catabolite activator protein
   5896..5926    +  promoter       lac promoter: promoter for the E. coli lac operon
   5934..5950    +  protein_bind   lac operator: The lac repressor binds to the lac operator to inhibit transcription in E. coli. This inhibition can be relieved by adding lactose or isopropyl-β-D-thiogalactopyranoside (IPTG). lac repressor encoded by lacI
   5995..6013    +  promoter       T3 promoter: promoter for bacteriophage T3 RNA polymerase
   6041..6267    +  promoter       RSV promoter: Rous sarcoma virus enhancer/promoter
   6268..6448    +  LTR            5' LTR (truncated): truncated 5' long terminal repeat (LTR) from HIV-1
   6495..6620    +  misc_feature   HIV-1 Ψ: packaging signal of human immunodeficiency virus type 1
   6604..6967    +  CDS            HIV-1 gag (fragment): gag protein from human immunodeficiency virus 1; gag
   7113..7346    +  misc_feature   RRE: The Rev response element (RRE) of HIV-1 allows for Rev-dependent mRNA export from the nucleus to the cytoplasm.
   7723..7749    +  CDS            Rev (fragment): human immunodeficiency virus 1 (HIV-1) Rev protein; rev; enhances nuclear export of unspliced and incompletely spliced viral mRNAs
   7753..7993    +  promoter       U6 promoter: RNA polymerase III promoter for human U6 snRNA
   8023..8098    +  misc_RNA       gRNA scaffold: guide RNA scaffold for the Streptococcus pyogenes CRISPR/Cas9 system
   8154..8271    +  misc_feature   cPPT/CTS: central polypurine tract and central termination sequence of HIV-1
