[The description below was written by a language model from this plasmid's Addgene catalogue record and pLannotate feature annotations shown in this document.]
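Description:
ALDH18A1 gRNA (BRDN0001149056) is a third-generation lentiviral guide RNA plasmid built on the lentiGuide-Puro backbone and designed to direct Streptococcus pyogenes Cas9 to the human ALDH18A1 gene (also known as P5CS). In bacteria it is maintained as a high-copy plasmid through a ColE1/pUC-type origin and selected with ampicillin via the β-lactamase gene. An f1 origin, an SV40 origin and remnants of the lac region and T7/T3 promoters are also annotated in the backbone.

The lentiviral portion begins with an RSV promoter fused to a truncated HIV-1 5' LTR, which drives production of the viral genomic RNA without Tat. It is followed by the Ψ packaging signal, a partial gag sequence and the Rev response element for Rev-dependent nuclear export. Downstream, a human U6 RNA polymerase III promoter expresses the 20-nucleotide ALDH18A1 spacer joined to the Cas9 gRNA scaffold, and a cPPT/CTS element aids nuclear import of the reverse-transcribed genome. A separate cassette uses the EF-1α core promoter with its intron A to express puromycin N-acetyltransferase, allowing selection of transduced mammalian cells. A WPRE enhances transcript expression, and the ΔU3 3' LTR makes the integrated provirus self-inactivating. An SV40 polyadenylation signal lies beyond the 3' LTR.

The plasmid carries no Cas9, so it is meant to be used with a separate Cas9 vector such as lentiCas9-Blast or in cells that already express Cas9. The guide was designed against two ALDH18A1 reference transcripts and corresponds to an individual clone from a human kinome gRNA library, suited to knockout of this gene.
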