Addgene plasmid #77994: ALDH18A1 gRNA (BRDN0001149056)
Purpose: 3rd generation lentiviral gRNA plasmid targeting human ALDH18A1
Depositing lab: John Doench & David Root. Depositing organization: Broad Institute. Publication: Optimized sgRNA design to maximize activity and minimize off-target effects of CRISPR-Cas9. Doench JG, Fusi N, Sullender M, Hegde M, Vaimberg EW, Donovan KF, Smith I, Tothova Z, Wilen C, Orchard R, Virgin HW, Listgarten J, Root DE. Nat Biotechnol. 2016 Jan 18. doi: 10.1038/nbt.3437. PubMed 26780180.
Backbone
  Vector backbone: lentiGuide-Puro
  Backbone manufacturer: Zhang Lab (Addgene plasmid # 52963)
  Vector type: Mammalian Expression, Lentiviral, CRISPR
  Selectable markers: Puromycin
Growth in bacteria
  Bacterial resistance: Ampicillin, 100 μg/mL
  Growth temperature: 37°C
  Growth strain: DH5alpha
  Copy number: High Copy
Gene/Insert
  Gene/Insert name: ALDH18A1 (alt names: ALDH18A1; NM_001017423.1)
  gRNA/shRNA sequence: TGCCAATGGAACCCACCCAA
  Species: H. sapiens (human)
  Entrez Gene: ALDH18A1 (a.k.a. ADCL3, ARCL3A, GSAS, P5CS, PYCS, SPG9, SPG9A, SPG9B)
  Promoter: hU6
  Cloning method: Unknown
  Sequencing primers: 5′ U6-F; 3′ pS2-R
Terms and licenses: Academic/Nonprofit Terms; Industry Terms: Not Available to Industry
Depositor comments: The gRNA was designed to target the following Genbank reference sequence(s): NM_001017423.1,NM_002860.3. Note that this plasmid does NOT contain Cas9. It should be used in conjunction with lentiCas9-Blast (Addgene #52962) or otherwise with cell lines already expressing Cas9. Browse the full kinome gRNA library at http://www.addgene.org/pooled-library/broadgpp-human-kinome/ or visit http://www.broadinstitute.org/rnai/public/ for detailed protocols and information.
How to cite: ALDH18A1 gRNA (BRDN0001149056) was a gift from John Doench & David Root (Addgene plasmid # 77994 ; http://n2t.net/addgene:77994 ; RRID:Addgene_77994)
