>Addgene plasmid #77994 | ALDH18A1 gRNA (BRDN0001149056) | depositor partial sequence | sequence record 145453 | Target Sequence
TGCCAATGGAACCCACCCAA
