>Addgene plasmid #77994 | ALDH18A1 gRNA (BRDN0001149056) | addgene partial sequence | sequence record 188797 | hU6-F
CGTGACGTAGAAAGTAATAATTTCTTGGGTAGTTTGCAGTTTTAAAATTATGTTTTAAAATGGACTATCA
TATGCTTACCGTAACTTGAAAGTATTTCGATTTCTTGGCTTTATATATCTTGTGGAAAGGACGAAACACC
GTGCCAATGGAACCCACCCAAGTTTTAGAGCTAGAAATAGCAAGTTAAAATAAGGCTAGTCCGTTATCAA
CTTGAAAAAGTGGCACCGAGTCGGTGCTTTTTTAAGCTTGGCGTAACTAGATCTTGAGACAAATGGCAGT
ATTCATCCACAATTTTAAAAGAAAAGGGGGGATTGGGGGGTACAGTGCAGGGGAAAGAATAGTAGACATA
ATAGCAACAGACATACAAACTAAAGAATTACAAAAACAAATTACAAAAATTCAAAATTTTCGGGTTTATT
ACAGGGACAGCAGAGATCCACTTTGGCGCCGGCTCGAGGGGGCCCGGGTGCAAAGATGGATAAAGTTTTA
AACAGAGAGGAATCTTTGCAGCTAATGGACCTTCTAGGTCTTGAAAGGAGTGGGAATTGGCTCCGGTGCC
CGTCAGTGGG
